>Addgene plasmid #168177 | p4928 | addgene full sequence | sequence record 389649 | Addgene NGS Result
GTTGACAATTAATCATCGGCATAGTATATCGGCATAGTATAATACGACTCAGGGCCCGATATCGGTACCG
GGAAAGAGGAGAAAAGTATGGTGAGCAAAGGCGAAGAACTGATTAAAGAAAACATGCATATGAAACTGTA
TATGGAAGGCACCGTGAACAACCATCATTTTAAATGCACCAGCGAAGGCGAAGGCAAACCGTATGAAGGC
ACCCAGACCATGCGCATTAAAGTGGTGGAAGGCGGTCCGCTGCCGTTTGCGTTTGATATTCTGGCGACCA
GCTTTATGTATGGCAGCCGCACCTTTATTAACCATACCCAGGGCATTCCGGATTTTTTTAAACAGAGCTT
TCCGGAAGGCTTTACCTGGGAACGCGTGACCACCTATGAAGATGGCGGCGTGCTGACCGCGACCCAGGAT
ACCAGCCTGCAGGATGGCTGCCTGATTTATAACGTGAAAATTCGTGGCGTGAACTTTCCGAGCAATGGCC
CGGTGATGCAGAAAAAAACCCTGGGCTGGGAAGCGAACACCGAAATGCTGTATCCGGCGGATGGCGGCCT
GGAAGGCCGTACCGATATGGCGCTGAAACTGGTGGGCGGTGGCCATCTGATTTGCAACTTTAAAACCACC
TATCGCAGCAAAAAACCGGCGAAAAACCTGAAAATGCCGGGCGTGTATTATGTGGATCATCGTCTGGAAC
GCATTAAAGAAGCGGATAAAGAAACCTATGTGGAACAGCATGAAGTGGCGGTGGCGCGTTATTGCGATCT
GCCGAGCAAACTGGGCCATAAACTGAACGGCATGGATGAACTGTATAAATAATAACCATGGATCGATAGC
TGGTGTTAACGAATTCCAGGCATCAAATTAAGCAGAAGGCCATCCTGACGGATGGCCTTTTTGCGTTTCT
ACAAACTGAGCTCCAATTCGCCCTATAGTGAGTCGTATTACGCGCGCTCACTGGCCGTCGTTTTACAACG
TCGTGACTGGGAAAACCCTGGCGTTACCCAACTTAATCGCCTTGCAGCACATCCCCCTTTCGCCAGCTGG
CGTAATAGCGAAGAGGCCCGCACCGATCGCCCTTCCCAACAGTTGCGCAGCCTGAATGGCGAATGGG
[124 nt withheld, positions 1118-1241]
C
[91 nt withheld, positions 1243-1333]
A
[49 nt withheld, positions 1335-1383]
CCTTTGACGTTGGAGTCCACGTTCTTT
[37 nt withheld, positions 1411-1447]
ACCCTATCTCGGTCTATTCTTTTGATTTATAAGGGATTTTGCCGATTTCGGCCTATTGGTTAAAAAATGA
GCTGATTTAACAAAAATTTAACGCGAATTTTAACAAAATATTAACGCTTACAATTTAGGTGGCACTTTTC
GGGGAAATGTGCGCGGAACCCCTATTTGTTTATTTTTCTAAATACATTCAAATATGTATCCGCTCATGAG
ACAATAACCCTGATAAATGCTTCAATAATATTGAAAAAGGAAGAGTATGAGTATTCAACATTTCCGTGTC
GCCCTTATTCCCTTTTTTGCGGCATTTTGCCTTCCTGTTTTTGCTCACCCAGAAACGCTGGTGAAAGTAA
AAGATGCTGAAGATCAGTTGGGTGCACGAGTGGGTTACATCGAACTGGATCTCAACAGCGGTAAGATCCT
TGAGAGTTTTCGCCCCGAAGAACGTTTTCCAATGATGAGCACTTTTAAAGTTCTGCTATGTGGCGCGGTA
TTATCCCGTATTGACGCCGGGCAAGAGCAACTCGGTCGCCGCATACACTATTCTCAGAATGACTTGGTTG
AGTACTCACCAGTCACAGAAAAGCATCTTACGGATGGCATGACAGTAAGAGAATTATGCAGTGCTGCCAT
AACCATGAGTGATAACACTGCGGCCAACTTACTTCTGACAACGATCGGAGGACCGAAGGAGCTAACCGCT
TTTTTGCACAACATGGGGGATCATGTAACTCGCCTTGATCGCTGGGAACCGGAGCTGAATGAAGCCATAC
CAAACGACGAGCGTGACACCACGATGCCTGTAGCAATGGCAACAACGTTGCGCAAACTATTAACTGGCGA
ACTACTTACTCTAGCTTCCCGGCAACAATTAATAGACTGGATGGAGGCGGATAAAGTTGCAGGACCACTT
CTGCGCTCGGCCCTTCCGGCTGGCTGGTTTATTGCTGATAAATCTGGAGCCGGTGAGCGTGGGTCTCGCG
GTATCATTGCAGCACTGGGGCCAGATGGTAAGCCCTCCCGTATCGTAGTTATCTACACGACGGGGAGTCA
GGCAACTATGGATGAACGAAATAGACAGATCGCTGAGATAGGTGCCTCACTGATTAAGCATTGGTAACTG
TCAGACCAAGTTTACTCATATATACTTTAGATTGATTTAAAACTTCATTTTTAATTTAAAAGGATCTAGG
TGAAGATCCTTTTTGATAATCTCATGACCAAAATCCCTTAACGTGAGTTTTCGTTCCACTGAGCGTCAGA
TCTCTGTTCGGGGGTTCACTGACGCTGCGTGACTACGATGGTCAGGTTGCGGAGGCTATGGCCCTGGTAC
GAGCGCTGAACAAAATGACGAAAGCAGGTATGCCTGAAAGCGTGCGTATTGCCTGAAAACACAACCCGCT
ACGGGGGAGACTTACCCGAAATCTGATTTATTCAACAAAGCCACTTTCAGTATGGATTTGGGTGTTACGG
GGGGGGGTTGGTGCTTAAAATCGCGCTGAGGATTTCTGATGGTGTTAAGCGGGCGGTTTTGAGATGTAAA
CTCGCCCGTTTAACATAATGGATCTTGCGCGCACCGCCCGAACACCACTCGCCACAAAAAACCGCCGGAA
CGTCCAAAAGTACGGGTTTTGCTGCCCGCAAACGGGCTGTTCTGGTGTTGCTAGTTTGTTATCAGAATCG
CAGATCCGGCTTCAGCCGGTTTGCCGGCTGAAAGCGCTATTTCTTCCAGAATTGCCATGATTTTTTCCCC
ACGGGAGGCGTCACTGGCTCCCGTGTTGTCGGCAGCTTTGATTCGATAAGCAGCATCGCCTGTTTCAGGC
TGTCTATGTGTGACTGTTGAGCTGTAACAAGTTGTCTCAGGTGTTCAATTTCATGTTCTAGTTGCTTTGT
TTTACTGGTTTCACCTGTTCTATTAGGTGTTACATGCTGTTCATCTGTTACATTGTCGATCTGTTCATGG
TGAACAGCTTTGAATGCACCAAAAACTCGTAAAAGCTCTGATGTATCTATCTTTTTTACACCGTTTTCAT
CTGTGCATATGGACAGTTTTCCCTTTGATATGTAACGGTGAACAGTTGTTCTACTTTTGTTTGTTAGTCT
TGATGCTTCACTGATAGATACAAGAGCCATAAGAACCTCAGATCCTTCCGTATTTAGCCAGTATGTTCTC
TAGTGTGGTTCGTTGTTTTTGCGTGAGCCATGAGAACGAACCATTGAGATCATACTTACTTTGCATGTCA
CTCAAAAATTTTGCCTCAAAACTGGTGAGCTGAATTTTTGCAGTTAAAGCATCGTGTAGTGTTTTTCTTA
GTCCGTTATGTAGGTAGGAATCTGATGTAATGGTTGTTGGTATTTTGTCACCATTCATTTTTATCTGGTT
GTTCTCAAGTTCGGTTACGAGATCCATTTGTCTATCTAGTTCAACTTGGAAAATCAACGTATCAGTCGGG
CGGCCTCGCTTATCAACCACCAATTTCATATTGCTGTAAGTGTTTAAATCTTTACTTATTGGTTTCAAAA
CCCATTGGTTAAGCCTTTTAAACTCATGGTAGTTATTTTCAAGCATTAACATGAACTTAAATTCATCAAG
GCTAATCTCTATATTTGCCTTGTGAGTTTTCTTTTGTGTTAGTTCTTTTAATAACCACTCATAAATCCTC
ATAGAGTATTTGTTTTCAAAAGACTTAACATGTTCCAGATTATATTTTATGAATTTTTTTAACTGGAAAA
GATAAGGCAATATCTCTTCACTAAAAACTAATTCTAATTTTTCGCTTGAGAACTTGGCATAGTTTGTCCA
CTGGAAAATCTCAAAGCCTTTAACCAAAGGATTCCTGATTTCCACAGTTCTCGTCATCAGCTCTCTGGTT
GCTTTAGCTAATACACCATAAGCATTTTCCCTACTGATGTTCATCATCTGAGCGTATTGGTTATAAGTGA
ACGATACCGTCCGTTCTTTCCTTGTAGGGTTTTCAATCGTGGGGTTGAGTAGTGCCACACAGCATAAAAT
TAGCTTGGTTTCATGCTCCGTTAAGTCATAGCGACTAATCGCTAGTTCATTTGCTTTGAAAACAACTAAT
TCAGACATACATCTCAATTGGTCTAGGTGATTTTAATCACTATACCAATTGAGATGGGCTAGTCAATGAT
AATTACTAGTCCTTTTCCTTTGAGTTGTGGGTATCTGTAAATTCTGCTAGACCTTTGCTGGAAAACTTGT
AAATTCTGCTAGACCCTCTGTAAATTCCGCTAGACCTTTGTGTGTTTTTTTTGTTTATATTCAAGTGGTT
ATAATTTATAGAATAAAGAAAGAATAAAAAAAGATAAAAAGAATAGATCCCAGCCCTGTGTATAACTCAC
TACTTTAGTCAGTTCCGCAGTATTACAAAAGGATGTCGCAAACGCTGTTTGCTCCTCTACAAAACAGACC
TTAAAACCCTAAAGGCTTAAGTAGCACCCTCGCAAGCTCGGGCAAATCGCTGAATATTCCTTTTGTCTCC
GACCATCAGGCACCTGAGTCGCTGTCTTTTTCGTGACATTCAGTTCGCTGCGCTCACGGCTCTGGCAGTG
AATGGGGGTAAATGGCACTACAGGCGCCTTTTATGGATTCATGCAAGGAAACTACCCATAATACAAGAAA
AGCCCGTCACGGGCTTCTCAGGGCGTTTTATGGCGGGTCTGCGGAGTGGTGAATCCGTTAGCGAGGTGCC
GCCGGCTTCCATTCAGGTCGAGGTGGCCCGGCTCCATGCACCGCGACGCAACGCGGGGAGGCAGACAAGG
TATAGGGCGGCGCCTACAATCCATGCCAACCCGTTCCATGTGCTCGCCGAGGCGGCATAAATCGCCGTGA
CGATCAGCGGTCCAATGATCGAAGTTAGGCTGGTAAGAGCCGCGAGCGATCCTTGAAGCTGTCCCTGATG
GTCGTCATCTACCTGCCTGGACAGCATGGCCTGCAACGCGGGCATCCCGATGCCGCCGGAAGCGAGAAGA
ATCATAATGGGGAAGGCCATCCAGCCTCGCGTCGCGAACGCCAGCAAGACGTAGCCCAGCGCGTCGGCCG
CCATGCCGGCGATAATGGCCTGCTTCTCGCCGAAACGTTTGGTGGCGGGACCAGTGACGAAGGCTTGAGC
GAGGGCGTGCAAGATTCCGAATACCGCAAGCGACAGGCCGATCATCGTCGCGCTCCAGCGAAAGCGGTCC
TCGCCGAAAATGACCCAGAGCGCTGCCGGCACCCTGTCCTACGAGTTGCATGATAAAGAAGACAGTCATA
AGTGCGGCGACGATAGTCATGCCCCGCGCCCACCGGAAGGAGCTGACTGGGTTGAAGGCTCTCAAGGGCA
TCGGCATTCGCCATTCAGGCTGCCTCCTACCAAGACGACTTCAAATCCGACCCGTAGAGATCGTACCGGG
CCCCCCCTCGAGAAAAAAAAGCCCGCTCATTAGGCGGGCTAGCTCATTATTTGTAGAGCTCATCCATGCC
ATGTGTAATCCCAGCAGCAGTTACAAACTCAAGAAGGACCATGTGGTCACGCTTTTCGTTGGGATCTTTC
GAAAGGGCAGATTGTGTCGACCAGCTATCGATCCATGGTTATTATTTATACAGTTCATCCATGCCATGCG
TAATACCCGCCGCGGTCACAAATTCCAGCAGCACCATATGGTCGCGTTTTTCGTTCGGATCTTTGCTCAG
GACGCTCTGGGTGCTCAGATAATGGTTATCCGGCAGCAGCACCGGGCCATCGCCAATCGGGGTGTTCTGC
TGATAATGATCCGCCAGCTGCACGCTGCCATCTTCCACGTTGTGGCGGATTTTAAAGTTCGCTTTGATGC
CGTTTTTCTGTTTATCCGCGGTAATATACACGTTATGGCTGTTAAAGTTGTATTCCAGTTTATGGCCCAG
GATGTTGCCATCTTCTTTAAAATCGATGCCTTTCAGTTCAATGCGGTTCACCAGGGTATCGCCTTCAAAT
TTCACTTCCGCACGGGTTTTATAGGTGCCATCATCTTTAAAGCTAATGGTGCGTTCCTGCACATAGCCTT
CCGGCATCGCGCTTTTAAAAAAATCATGCTGTTTCATATGATCCGGATAACGCGCAAAGCACTGCACGCC
ATAGGTCAGGGTGGTCACCAGGGTCGGCCACGGCACCGGCAGTTTGCCCGTGGTGCAAATGAATTTCAGG
GTCAGTTTGCCGTTGGTCGCATCGCCTTCGCCTTCGCCACGCACGCTAAATTTATGGCCGTTCACATCGC
CATCCAGTTCCACCAGAATCGGCACCACACCGGTAAACAGTTCTTCGCCTTTGCGCATGATATCCTCCTC
TTGCCATCTTTCTCTATCACTGATAGGGAGTGGTAAAATAACTCTATCAATGATAGAGTGTCAACAAAAA
TTAGGAATTAATGATGTCTAGATTAGATAAAAGTAAAGTGATTAGCAGCGCATTAGAGCTGCTTAATGAG
GTCGGAATCGAAGGTTTAACAACCCGTAAACTCGCCCAGAGGCTAGGTGTAGAGCAGCCTACATTGTATT
GGCATGTAAAAAATAAGCGGGCTTTGCTCGACGCCTTAGCCATTGAGATGTTAGATAGGCACCATACTCA
CTTTTGCCCTTTAGAAGGGGAAAGCTGGCAAGATTTTTTACGTAATAACGCTAAAAGTTTTAGATGTGCT
TTACTAAGTCATCGCGATGGAGCAAAAGTACATTTAGGTACACGGCCTACAGAAAAACAGTATGAAACTC
TCGAAAATCAATTAGCCTTTTTATGCCAACAAGGTTTTTCACTAGAGAATGCATTATATGCACTCAGCGC
TGTGGGGCATTTTACTTTAGGTTGCGTATTGGAAGATCAAGAGCATCAAGTCGCTAAAGAAGAAAGGGAA
ACACCTACTACTGATAGTATGCCGCCATTATTACGACAAGCTATCGAATTATTTGATCACCAAGGTGCAG
AGCCAGCCTTCTTATTCGGCCTTGAATTGATCATATGCGGATTAGAAAAACAACTTAAATGTGAAAGTGG
GTCTTAAAAGCAGCATAACCTTTTTCCGTGATGGTAACTTCACGGTAACCAAGATGTCGAGTTAACCACC
CATCGAAGCCACCGCGGTGGAGAGAAAATAATAAAAAAGCCGGATTAATAATCTGGCTTTTTATATTCTC
TGCGGCCGCGTTTAAACCCATGGACGT
Features (pLannotate 1.2.2; 18 found; start..end, strand, type, name):
      1..48      +  promoter       EM7 promoter: synthetic bacterial promoter&nbsp
     88..819     +  CDS            TagRFP-T: TagRFP-T is a basic (constitutively fluorescent) red fluorescent protein published in 2008, derived from Entacmaea quadricolor. It has low acid sensitivity.
    874..901     +  terminator     rrnB T2 terminator: transcription terminator T2 from the E. coli rrnB gene
    932..950     -  promoter       T7 promoter: promoter for bacteriophage T7 RNA polymerase
    958..1113    +  CDS            lacZα (fragment): LacZα fragment of β-galactosidase; lacZ fragment
   1118..1546    +  rep_origin     f1 ori (sequence partly withheld): f1 bacteriophage origin of replication; arrow indicates direction of (+) strand synthesis
   1599..1703    +  promoter       AmpR promoter: bla
   1704..2564    +  CDS            AmpR: β-lactamase; bla; confers resistance to ampicillin, carbenicillin, and related antibiotics
   2702..2830    +  CDS            TRA2_ECOLX (fragment): Protein predicted: Swiss-Prot protein existence level 4. Required for transposition of transposon Tn903. From Escherichia coli.
   3585..4535    -  CDS            Rep101: RepA protein needed for replication with the pSC101 origin; rep101
   4583..4805    -  rep_origin     pSC101 ori: low-copy replication origin that requires the Rep101 protein
   5170..5791    -  CDS            TcR (fragment): tetracycline efflux protein; tet; confers resistance to tetracycline
   5794..5810    -  CDS            lacZα (fragment): LacZα fragment of β-galactosidase; lacZ fragment
   5850..5869    -  misc_feature   MCS (fragment): pBluescript multiple cloning site
   5904..6018    -  CDS            GFPuv (fragment): GFP variant optimized for excitation by UV light
   6042..6755    -  CDS            Superfolder GFP: Superfolder GFP is a basic (constitutively fluorescent) green fluorescent protein published in 2005, derived from Aequorea victoria. It is reported to be a very rapidly-maturing weak dimer.
   6777..6832    -  promoter       tetR/tetA promoters: tetR; overlapping promoters for bacterial tetR and tetA
   6848..7474    +  CDS            TetR: tetracycline repressor TetR; tetR; TetR binds to the tetracycline operator tetO to inhibit transcription. This inhibition can be relieved by adding tetracycline or doxycycline.
