[The description below was written by a language model from this plasmid's Addgene catalogue record and pLannotate feature annotations shown in this document.]
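Description:
p4928 is a low-copy bacterial expression plasmid built on the pMW211 backbone that serves as a dual-fluorescence reporter in bacteria. It replicates through the pSC101 origin together with the Rep101 (RepA) initiator protein encoded on the plasmid, which accounts for the low copy number, and it is selected with ampicillin via a β-lactamase gene driven by its own promoter. An f1 phage origin is also present. The roughly 7.6 kb sequence additionally carries what appear to be backbone leftovers from earlier cloning steps: lacZα fragments, a T7 promoter, part of a pBluescript polylinker, a truncated tetracycline efflux gene, a short Tn903 transposition-protein fragment and a short GFPuv fragment.

The synthetic insert, assembled by Gibson cloning, combines two independent reporter units. The constitutive synthetic EM7 promoter drives TagRFP-T, a red fluorescent protein, followed by the rrnB T2 terminator, so that every plasmid-bearing cell is marked in red regardless of its state. On the opposite strand, superfolder GFP sits under the tetA promoter of the overlapping tetR/tetA promoter region, with the TetR repressor encoded divergently. TetR binds the tet operator and keeps sfGFP silent until a tetracycline-class inducer relieves repression, so green fluorescence reports whether a cell can respond to the inducer by synthesising new protein.

The catalogue gives the purpose only as a bacterial reporter. The associated publication concerns the physiological state of intracellular Salmonella enterica persisters, which fits a use in which red signal identifies bacteria and inducible green signal gauges their biosynthetic activity at the single-cell level, although the record does not spell out the assay.
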