Addgene plasmid #168177: p4928
Purpose: bacteria reporter
Depositing lab: Michael Hensel. Depositing organization: Universitaet Osnabrueck. Publication: The protected physiological state of intracellular Salmonella enterica persisters reduces host cell-imposed stress. Schulte M, Olschewski K, Hensel M. Commun Biol. 2021 May 4;4(1):520. doi: 10.1038/s42003-021-02049-6. PubMed 33947954.
Backbone
  Vector backbone: pMW211
  Vector type: Bacterial Expression
Growth in bacteria
  Bacterial resistance: Ampicillin, 100 μg/mL
  Growth temperature: 37°C
  Growth strain: DH5alpha
  Copy number: Low Copy
Gene/Insert
  Gene/Insert name: PEM7::tagrfp-T PtetA::sfgfp
  Species: Synthetic
  Mutation: none
  Cloning method: Gibson Cloning
Terms and licenses: Academic/Nonprofit Terms; Industry Terms: Not Available to Industry
Depositor comments: Please visit https://www.biorxiv.org/content/10.1101/2020.09.22.308114v1 for bioRxiv preprint.
How to cite: p4928 was a gift from Michael Hensel (Addgene plasmid # 168177 ; http://n2t.net/addgene:168177 ; RRID:Addgene_168177)
